Addgene plasmid #230776: AiP20044 - pAAV-AiE3054m-minBG-SYFP2-WPRE3-BGHpA
Purpose: AiE3054m is an enhancer sequence, designed to drive AAV-mediated transgene expression in specific populations of brain cells
Depositing lab: Allen Institute for Brain Science & Bosiljka Tasic. Depositing organization: Allen Institute. Publication: A suite of enhancer AAVs and transgenic mouse lines for genetic access to cortical cell types. Ben-Simon Y, Hooper M, Narayan S, Daigle TL, Dwivedi D, Way SW, Oster A, Stafford DA, Mich JK, Taormina MJ, Martinez RA, Opitz-Araya X, Roth JR, Alexander JR, Allen S, Amster A, Arbuckle J, Ayala A, Baker PM, Bakken TE, Barcelli T, Barta S, Bendrick J, Bertagnolli D, Bielstein C, Bishwakarma P, Bowlus J, Boyer G, Brouner K, Casian B, Casper T, Chakka AB, Chakrabarty R, Chance RK, Chavan S, Clark M, Colbert K, Collman F, Daniel S, Departee M, DiValentin P, Donadio N, Dotson N, Egdorf T, Fliss T, Gabitto M, Garcia J, Gary A, Gasperini M, Gloe J, Goldy J, Gore BB, Graybuck L, Greisman N, Haeseleer F, Halterman C, Haradon Z, Hastings SD, Helback O, Ho W, Hockemeyer D, Huang C, Huff S, Hunker A, Johansen N, Jones D, Juneau Z, Kalmbach B, Kannan M, Khem S, Kussick E, Kutsal R, Larsen R, Lee C, Lee AY, Leibly M, Lenz GH, Li S, Liang E, Lusk N, Madigan Z, Malloy J, Malone J, McCue R, Melchor J, Mollenkopf T, Moosman S, Morin E, Newman D, Ng L, Ngo K, Omstead V, Otto S, Oyama A, Pena N, Pham T, Phillips E, Pom CA, Potekhina L, Ransford S, Ray PL, Rette D, Reynoldson C, Rimorin C, Rocha D, Ruiz A, Sanchez REA, Sawyer L, Sedeno-Cortes A, Sevigny JP, Shapovalova N, Shepard N, Shulga L, Sigler AR, Siverts L, Soliman S, Somasundaram S, Staats B, Stewart K, Szelenyi E, Tieu M, Trader C, Tran A, van Velthoven CTJ, Walker M, Wang Y, Weed N, Wirthlin M, Wood T, Wynalda B, Yao Z, Zhou T, Ariza J, Dee N, Reding M, Ronellenfitch K, Mufti S, Sunkin SM, Smith KA, Esposito L, Waters J, Thyagarajan B, Yao S, Lein ES, Zeng H, Levi BP, Ngai J, Ting JT, Tasic B. Cell. 2025 May 16:S0092-8674(25)00513-6. doi: 10.1016/j.cell.2025.05.002. PubMed 40403729.
Backbone
  Vector backbone: pAAV2
  Vector type: AAV
Growth in bacteria
  Bacterial resistance: Ampicillin, 100 μg/mL
  Growth temperature: 37°C
  Growth strain: NEB Stable
  Copy number: High Copy
Gene/Insert
  Gene/Insert name: SYFP2
  Species: Synthetic
  Promoter: minBG
  Cloning method: Gibson Cloning
Terms and licenses: Academic/Nonprofit Terms; Industry Terms: Not Available to Industry
How to cite: AiP20044 - pAAV-AiE3054m-minBG-SYFP2-WPRE3-BGHpA was a gift from Allen Institute for Brain Science & Bosiljka Tasic (Addgene plasmid # 230776 ; http://n2t.net/addgene:230776 ; RRID:Addgene_230776)
