[The description below was written by a language model from this plasmid's Addgene catalogue record and pLannotate feature annotations shown in this document.]
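Description:
AiP20044 - pAAV-AiE3054m-minBG-SYFP2-WPRE3-BGHpA is an AAV transfer plasmid built on a pAAV2 backbone and used to produce recombinant adeno-associated virus carrying an enhancer-driven fluorescent reporter. In bacteria it replicates from a high-copy ColE1/pUC-type origin and is selected with ampicillin through the β-lactamase gene and its native promoter. An f1 phage origin and short remnants of pBR322 rop and bom sequences are also annotated in the backbone. The 4,791 nt sequenced record shows one complete AAV2 inverted terminal repeat next to the polyadenylation end of the cassette, whereas the other ITR is detected only as two short fragments. This is a common outcome when annotating or sequencing these highly structured repeats. The ITRs mark the segment that is replicated and packaged into AAV capsids.

Between the ITRs, the enhancer AiE3054m is placed upstream of a minimal beta-globin promoter (minBG), which has little activity by itself, so the enhancer determines where expression occurs. Neither element was recognised by the automated annotation; their presence is taken from the construct name and catalogue fields, and the region upstream of the reporter is left unannotated. They drive SYFP2, a monomeric, rapidly maturing yellow fluorescent protein derived from Aequorea victoria. Downstream are WPRE3, a shortened woodchuck hepatitis virus post-transcriptional element (annotated as two WPRE fragments) that boosts transcript expression while saving packaging space, and the bovine growth hormone polyadenylation signal.

The stated purpose is AAV-mediated transgene expression in specific populations of brain cells, as part of a collection of enhancer AAVs for genetic access to cortical cell types. The record does not say which population AiE3054m targets.
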