Features (pLannotate 1.2.2; 14 found; start..end, strand, type, name):
    293..320     -  repeat_region  AAV2 ITR (fragment): inverted terminal repeat of adeno-associated virus serotype 2 inverted
    349..376     -  repeat_region  AAV2 ITR (fragment): inverted terminal repeat of adeno-associated virus serotype 2 inverted
    449..1037    -  rep_origin     ori: high-copy-number ColE1/pMB1/pBR322/pUC origin of replication
   1208..2068    -  CDS            AmpR: β-lactamase; bla; confers resistance to ampicillin, carbenicillin, and related antibiotics
   2069..2173    -  promoter       AmpR promoter: bla
   2268..2303    +  CDS            rop (fragment): Rop protein, which maintains plasmids at low copy number; rop
   2405..2454    +  misc_feature   bom (fragment): basis of mobility region from pBR322
   2455..2910    -  rep_origin     f1 ori (sequence partly withheld): f1 bacteriophage origin of replication; arrow indicates direction of (+) strand synthesis
   2929..2980    +  misc_feature   bom (fragment): basis of mobility region from pBR322
   2985..3125    -  repeat_region  AAV2 ITR: inverted terminal repeat of adeno-associated virus serotype 2 inverted
   3243..3354    -  polyA_signal   bGH poly(A) signal: bovine growth hormone polyadenylation signal
   3371..3451    -  misc_feature   WPRE (fragment): woodchuck hepatitis virus posttranscriptional regulatory element
   3457..3614    -  misc_feature   WPRE (fragment): woodchuck hepatitis virus posttranscriptional regulatory element
   3654..4370    -  CDS            SYFP2: SYFP2 is a basic (constitutively fluorescent) yellow fluorescent protein published in 2006, derived from Aequorea victoria. It is reported to be a very rapidly-maturing monomer with moderate acid sensitivity.
>Addgene plasmid #230776 | AiP20044 - pAAV-AiE3054m-minBG-SYFP2-WPRE3-BGHpA | addgene full sequence | sequence record 466355 | Addgene NGS Result
AGCCAGGAGGCTCTGACAGAGCCAGAGCCACATCTGACTTCCAGGCACTTCAGAGGAAAATACTAGAGTT
CACCCGGGCCCCTAAGTCTTTAGCCCAGGGTCAAAGCAGGACATCTTCAGAGGAGTTGAAAAGGGCAACA
GTGTCACCAAAGCCAGGGGGAAGAGGGCATGCTTCCAGAAGGCAGCTAAGCCCATGGAAGGATCTGTAGT
TAAAAACATACCCAGGAAGCACATAAGAGAAAGACGCGTGCGGCCGCAGGAACCCCTAGTGATGGAGTTG
GCCACTCCCTCTCTGCGCGCTCGCTCGCTCACTGAGGCCGGGCGACCAAAGGTCGCCCGACGCCCGGGCG
GCCTCAGTGAGCGAGCGAGCGCGCAGCTGCCTGCAGGACATGTGAGCAAAAGGCCAGCAAAAGGCCAGGA
ACCGTAAAAAGGCCGCGTTGCTGGCGTTTTTCCATAGGCTCCGCCCCCCTGACGAGCATCACAAAAATCG
ACGCTCAAGTCAGAGGTGGCGAAACCCGACAGGACTATAAAGATACCAGGCGTTTCCCCCTGGAAGCTCC
CTCGTGCGCTCTCCTGTTCCGACCCTGCCGCTTACCGGATACCTGTCCGCCTTTCTCCCTTCGGGAAGCG
TGGCGCTTTCTCATAGCTCACGCTGTAGGTATCTCAGTTCGGTGTAGGTCGTTCGCTCCAAGCTGGGCTG
TGTGCACGAACCCCCCGTTCAGCCCGACCGCTGCGCCTTATCCGGTAACTATCGTCTTGAGTCCAACCCG
GTAAGACACGACTTATCGCCACTGGCAGCAGCCACTGGTAACAGGATTAGCAGAGCGAGGTATGTAGGCG
GTGCTACAGAGTTCTTGAAGTGGTGGCCTAACTACGGCTACACTAGAAGAACAGTATTTGGTATCTGCGC
TCTGCTGAAGCCAGTTACCTTCGGAAAAAGAGTTGGTAGCTCTTGATCCGGCAAACAAACCACCGCTGGT
AGCGGTGGTTTTTTTGTTTGCAAGCAGCAGATTACGCGCAGAAAAAAAGGATCTCAAGAAGATCCTTTGA
TCTTTTCTACGGGGTCTGACGCTCAGTGGAACGAAAACTCACGTTAAGGGATTTTGGTCATGAGATTATC
AAAAAGGATCTTCACCTAGATCCTTTTAAATTAAAAATGAAGTTTTAAATCAATCTAAAGTATATATGAG
TAAACTTGGTCTGACAGTTACCAATGCTTAATCAGTGAGGCACCTATCTCAGCGATCTGTCTATTTCGTT
CATCCATAGTTGCCTGACTCCCCGTCGTGTAGATAACTACGATACGGGAGGGCTTACCATCTGGCCCCAG
TGCTGCAATGATACCGCGAGACCCACGCTCACCGGCTCCAGATTTATCAGCAATAAACCAGCCAGCCGGA
AGGGCCGAGCGCAGAAGTGGTCCTGCAACTTTATCCGCCTCCATCCAGTCTATTAATTGTTGCCGGGAAG
CTAGAGTAAGTAGTTCGCCAGTTAATAGTTTGCGCAACGTTGTTGCCATTGCTACAGGCATCGTGGTGTC
ACGCTCGTCGTTTGGTATGGCTTCATTCAGCTCCGGTTCCCAACGATCAAGGCGAGTTACATGATCCCCC
ATGTTGTGCAAAAAAGCGGTTAGCTCCTTCGGTCCTCCGATCGTTGTCAGAAGTAAGTTGGCCGCAGTGT
TATCACTCATGGTTATGGCAGCACTGCATAATTCTCTTACTGTCATGCCATCCGTAAGATGCTTTTCTGT
GACTGGTGAGTACTCAACCAAGTCATTCTGAGAATAGTGTATGCGGCGACCGAGTTGCTCTTGCCCGGCG
TCAATACGGGATAATACCGCGCCACATAGCAGAACTTTAAAAGTGCTCATCATTGGAAAACGTTCTTCGG
GGCGAAAACTCTCAAGGATCTTACCGCTGTTGAGATCCAGTTCGATGTAACCCACTCGTGCACCCAACTG
ATCTTCAGCATCTTTTACTTTCACCAGCGTTTCTGGGTGAGCAAAAACAGGAAGGCAAAATGCCGCAAAA
AAGGGAATAAGGGCGACACGGAAATGTTGAATACTCATACTCTTCCTTTTTCAATATTATTGAAGCATTT
ATCAGGGTTATTGTCTCATGAGCGGATACATATTTGAATGTATTTAGAAAAATAAACAAATAGGGGTTCC
GCGCACATTTCCCCGAAAAGTGCCACCTGACGTCTAAGAAACCATTATTATCATGACATTAACCTATAAA
AATAGGCGTATCACGAGGCCCTTTCGTCTCGCGCGTTTCGGTGATGACGGTGAAAACCTCTGACACATGC
AGCTCCCGGAGACGGTCACAGCTTGTCTGTAAGCGGATGCCGGGAGCAGACAAGCCCGTCAGGGCGCGTC
AGCGGGTGTTGGCGGGTGTCGGGGCTGGCTTAACTATGCGGCATCAGAGCAGATTGTACTGAGAGTGCAC
CATAAAATTGTAAACGTTAATATTTTGTTAAAATTCGCGTTAAATTTTTGTTAAATCAGCTCATTTTTTA
ACCAATAGACCGAAATCGGCAAAATCCCTTATAAATCAAAAGAATAGCCCGAGATAGAGT
[37 nt withheld, positions 2581-2617]
AAAGAACGTGGACTCCAACGTCAAAGG
[141 nt withheld, positions 2645-2785]
G
[46 nt withheld, positions 2787-2832]
A
[95 nt withheld, positions 2834-2928]
TATGCGGTGTGAAATACCGCACAGATGCGTAAGGAGAAAATACCGCATCAGGCGCCCCTGCAGGCAGCTG
CGCGCTCGCTCGCTCACTGAGGCCGCCCGGGCAAAGCCCGGGCGTCGGGCGACCTTTGGTCGCCCGGCCT
CAGTGAGCGAGCGAGCGCGCAGAGAGGGAGTGGCCAACTCCATCACTAGGGGTTCCTGCGGCCGCTCGGT
CCGCACGTGAGATCTCATGCCTGCTATTGTCTTCCCAATCCTCCCCCTTGCTGTCCTGCCCCACCCCACC
CCCCAGAATAGAATGACACCTACTCAGACAATGCGATGCAATTTCCTCATTTTATTAGGAAAGGACAGTG
GGAGTGGCACCTTCCAGGGTCAAGGAAGGCACGGGGGAGGGGCAAACAACAGATGGCTGGCAACTAGAAG
GCACAGTCGAAGATCTCTCGAGCCACGGAATTGTCAGTGCCCAACAGCCGAGCCCCTGTCCAGCAGCGGG
CAAGGCAGGCGGCGATGAGTTCCGCCGTGGCAAGAACTAACCAGGATTTATACAAGGAGGAGAAAATGAA
AGCCATACGGGAAGCAATAGCATGATACAAAGGCATTAAAGCAGCGTATCCACATAGCGTAAAAGGAGCA
ACATAGTTAAGAATACCAGTCAATCTTTCACAAATTTTGTAATCCAGAGGTTGATTATGATATCGAATTC
GCGGCCGCGGCGCGCCGTCGACTTACTTGTACAGCTCGTCCATGCCGAGAGTGATCCCGGCGGCGGTCAC
GAACTCCAGCAGGACCATGTGATCGCGCTTCTCGTTGGGGTCTTTGCTCAGCTTGGACTGGTAGCTCAGG
TAGTGGTTGTCGGGCAGCAGCACGGGGCCGTCGCCGATGGGGGTGTTCTGCTGGTAGTGGTCGGCGAGCT
GCACGCCGCCGTCCTCGATGTTGTGGCGGATCTTGAAGTTGGCCTTGATGCCGTTCTTCTGCTTGTCGGC
GGTGATATAGACGTTGTGGCTGTTGTAGTTGTACTCCAGCTTGTGCCCCAGGATGTTGCCGTCCTCCTTG
AAGTCGATGCCCTTCAGCTCGATGCGGTTCACCAGGGTGTCGCCCTCGAACTTCACCTCGGCGCGGGTCT
TGTAGTTGCCGTCGTCCTTGAAGAAGATGGTGCGCTCCTGGACGTAGCCTTCGGGCATGGCGGACTTGAA
GAAGTCGTGCTGCTTCATGTGGTCGGGGTAGCGGGCGAAGCACTGCACGCCGTAGCCCAGGGTGGTCACG
AGGGTGGGCCAGGGCACGGGCAGCTTGCCGGTGGTGCAGATCAGCTTCAGGGTCAGCTTGCCGTAGGTGG
CATCGCCCTCGCCCTCGCCGGACACGCTGAACTTGTGGCCGTTTACGTCGCCGTCCAGCTCGACCAGGAT
GGGCACCACCCCGGTGAACAGCTCCTCGCCCTTGCTCACCATGGTGGCGACCGGTAGCGCTAGCTTCGAA
AGATCTGGATCCCAGAAGCAAATGTAAGCAATAGATGGCTCTGCCCTGACTTTTATGCCCAGCCCGAGCT
CCGCCGGCGGTCAAATGAGACTAGGTTCATATCTCAGCCCTGTCATCCAGTGCAGAATGGTGTAAGGAAA
TTTAATCTTCAAGAACTCCCGGATTTTCTGTAAAACAAGATGAGGAGATTGCTACCTCACAGGACATAAT
GATCAACCAAAACCACACAGAAAATAGCGCGCACGAGAAAATCACACAGTGTTATCTACATCTCTACCGT
CATTGTGATCAACGTCACCGTCAGCAGTCAGTGCTTCAAACAAACGAATGCGACTGTGCAAAGGGTTGGA
TGCAGAGGATTAAAAAATGAGTAAGATTCCATTCTTGTCATTG
